>Addgene plasmid #221733 | pcDNA3-FLAG3-drAgo2DY-EF | addgene full sequence | sequence record 449354 | Addgene NGS Result
GACGGATCGGGAGATCTCCCGATCCCCTATGGTGCACTCTCAGTACAATCTGCTCTGATGCCGCATAGTT
AAGCCAGTATCTGCTCCCTGCTTGTGTGTTGGAGGTCGCTGAGTAGTGCGCGAGCAAAATTTAAGCTACA
ACAAGGCAAGGCTTGACCGACAATTGCATGAAGAATCTGCTTAGGGTTAGGCGTTTTGCGCTGCTTCGCG
ATGTACGGGCCAGATATACGCGTTGACATTGATTATTGACTAGTTATTAATAGTAATCAATTACGGGGTC
ATTAGTTCATAGCCCATATATGGAGTTCCGCGTTACATAACTTACGGTAAATGGCCCGCCTGGCTGACCG
CCCAACGACCCCCGCCCATTGACGTCAATAATGACGTATGTTCCCATAGTAACGCCAATAGGGACTTTCC
ATTGACGTCAATGGGTGGAGTATTTACGGTAAACTGCCCACTTGGCAGTACATCAAGTGTATCATATGCC
AAGTACGCCCCCTATTGACGTCAATGACGGTAAATGGCCCGCCTGGCATTATGCCCAGTACATGACCTTA
TGGGACTTTCCTACTTGGCAGTACATCTACGTATTAGTCATCGCTATTACCATGGTGATGCGGTTTTGGC
AGTACATCAATGGGCGTGGATAGCGGTTTGACTCACGGGGATTTCCAAGTCTCCACCCCATTGACGTCAA
TGGGAGTTTGTTTTGGCACCAAAATCAACGGGACTTTCCAAAATGTCGTAACAACTCCGCCCCATTGACG
CAAATGGGCGGTAGGCGTGTACGGTGGGAGGTCTATATAAGCAGAGCTCGTTTAGTGAACCGTCAGATCG
CCTGGAGACGCCATCCACGCTGTTTTGACCTCCATAGAAGACACCGGGACCGATCCAGCCTCCGGACTCT
AGAGGATCGAACCCTTGCCACCATGGACTACAAAGACCATGACGGTGATTATAAAGATCATGATATCGAT
TACAAGGATGACGATGACAAGCTTGGTGGTTCTTATCCCATTGGAGCAGCTGGTGCTACTGAGCTGTTTC
AGGGACGTCCGTCTTCAGGGTCAGATGTTTCTGCTCCTGCGTCTCCTCCAGCACCACAAGAATATGTCTT
CAAACCACCTCAGCGGCCAGACTTTGGCACAATGGGTAGGACAATCAAGCTTCAGGCCAACTTCTTTGAA
ATGGAAATTCCCAAGTTGGAGGTTTATCATTATGAAATAGACATCAAGCCTGAGAAATGCCCACGGAGAG
TTAACCGTGAAATAGTTGAGCACATGGTCCAGCACTTTAAAACGCAGATCTTTGGAGATCGAAAGCCTGT
GTATGATGGGAGGAAGAATCTCTACACTGCCATGCCTTTACCCATTGGAAGAGACAAAGTGGAGCTGGAG
GTCACGATTCCTGGGGAGGGAAAAGACAGGAGCTTTAAAGTCGCTATAAAGTGGATGTCCTGTGTCAGTC
TGCAAGCTTTGCATGAAGCACTCTCTGGACGGCTACCAAACATCCCTTTCGAGACCATTCAGGCTCTGGA
TGTTGTCATGAGACATTTGCCCTCTATGAGGTACACCCCAGTCGGACGTTCATTCTTCACTCCATCGGAG
GGCTGCTCTAACCCTCTTGGTGGAGGAAGAGAAGTTTGGTTTGGTTTTCATCAGTCTGTTCGGCCATCAC
TCTGGAAGATGATGCTCAACATTGATGTGTCTGCCACTGCGTTCTACAAAGCTCAACCCGTCATTGAATT
CATGTGTGAGGTTTTGGATTTTAAAAGCATCGAAGAGCAGCAAAAGCCCTTAACAGATTCCCAAAGAGTG
AAGTTTACCAAGGAGATCAAGGGTTTGAAGGTTGAAATTACTCACTGTGGACAAATGAAGAGGAAGTACA
GAGTGTGTAATGTGACGAGAAGACCAGCCAGCCATCAAACGTTTCCTTTGCAGCAAGAGAATGGTCAGAC
CATTGAATGCACTGTCGCCCAGTACTTCAAGGATAAGTACAAACTGGTGCTTCGATACCCACATCTCCCA
TGTTTACAAGTTGGTCAGGAGCAGAAACACACCTACCTTCCGTTGGAGGTCTGCAACATTGTAGCCGGGC
AGCGATGCATCAAGAAACTGACAGACAATCAGACCTCCACTATGATACGTGCCACAGCCAGGTCTGCGCC
CGACCGTCAGGACGAGATCAGCAAACTGATGAGAAGTGCCAACTTCAATACAGATCCTTATGTGCGTGAG
TTTGGAGTCATGGTAAGAGACGATATGACTGAAGTCAATGGTCGGGTTCTTCAAGCACCGTCGATTCTCT
ATGGTGGAAGGAACAAAGCAATAGCAACCCCAGTCCAGGGCGTGTGGGACATGAGGAACAAGCAGTTCCA
CACAGGGATTGAAATCAAAGTTTGGGCCATTGCCTGCTTTGCCCCACAGAGGCAGTGCACAGAACTCCTG
CTGAAGGCCTTCACTGACCAGCTTCGTAAGATCTCACGTGATGCTGGGATGCCCATTCAGGGCCAGCCGT
GCTTTTGCAAATACGCCCAGGGAGCAGACAGTGTGGAGCCCATGTTCAAACACCTCAAGTACACTTATCA
AGGGTTACAGTTGGTGGTGGTCATCTTACCCGGCAAGACTCCTGTTTATGCTGAGGTGAAGCGTGTTGGA
GACACTGTTCTCGGCATGGCCACGCAGTGTGTCCAGGTGAAGAATGTGCAGAAGACCACACCTCAAACCC
TTTCTAACCTCTGCCTCAAGATTAACGTCAAACTGGGTGGAGTCAACAACATTCTTCTTCCACAGGGCAG
GCCCTTGGTGTTCCAGCAACCAGTTATCTTTTTAGGTGCAGATGTGACTCATCCACCAGCTGGAGATGGC
AAGAAACCCTCAATTGCTGCTGTCGTTGGCAGTATGGATGCCCACCCAAGCAGATACTGTGCCACAGTGC
GGGTCCAGCAGCACCGGCAGGAGATCATTCAGGATCTGGCAACCATGGTCAGAGAGTTACTCATCCAGTT
CTACAAATCCACACGCTTCAAACCAACACGCATCATCTTCTACAGAGACGGCATCTCTGAAGGCCAGTTT
AACCAGGTTCTACAGCATGAGCTGCTGGCTATTCGTGAGGCCTGCATCAAGCTGGAGAAAGATTATCAGC
CGGGTATCACCTTCGTTGTAGTACAGAAGAGACACCACACCAGACTCTTCTGCATGGACAGGAACGAACG
GGTTGGAAAGAGTGGAAACATCCCTGCTGGCACCACTGTCGACACCAAAATTACTCATCCATTCGAGTTT
GACTTTTATCTTTGCAGTCATGCTGGAATTCAGGGAACCAGTAGGCCGTCCCACTATCATGTGCTGTGGG
ACGACAACCATTTCACCTCTGACGAGCTGCAGGTCCTCACCTACCAGCTGTGCCACACCTATGTTCGCTG
CACCCGCTCGGTCTCCATTCCTGCACCAGCCTATTACGCCCACTTGGTGGCGTTTCGCGCCCGCTACCAC
TTGGTTGACAAAGAACATGACAGTGCTGAAGGCAGTCACACATCAGGTCAGAGTAACGGCAGAGATCAAC
AAGCCCTGGCCAAAGCTGTGCAGATCCACCAGGACACACTGCGCACCATGTACTTCGCCTGAAAGGGTTC
GATCCCTACCGGTTAGTAATGAGTTTAAACGGGGGAGGCTAACTGAAACACGGAAGGAGACAATACCGGA
AGGAACCCGCGCTATGACGGCAATAAAAAGACAGAATAAAACGCACGGGTGTTGGGTCGTTTGTTCATAA
ACGCGGGGTTCGGTCCCAGGGCTGGCACTCTGTCGATACCCCACCGAGACCCCATTGGGGCCAATACGCC
CGCGTTTCTTCCTTTTCCCCACCCCACCCCCCAAGTTCGGGTGAAGGCCCAGGGCTCGCAGCCAACGTCG
GGGCGGCAGGCCCTGCCATAGCAGATCTGCGCAGCTGGGGCTCTAGGGGGTATCCCC
[124 nt withheld, positions 3978-4101]
C
[91 nt withheld, positions 4103-4193]
A
[49 nt withheld, positions 4195-4243]
CCTTTGACGTTGGAGTCCACGTTCTTT
[37 nt withheld, positions 4271-4307]
ACCCTATCTCGGTCTATTCTTTTGATTTATAAGGGATTTTGCCGATTTCGGCCTATTGGTTAAAAAATGA
GCTGATTTAACAAAAATTTAACGCGAATTAATTCTGTGGAATGTGTGTCAGTTAGGGTGTGGAAAGTCCC
CAGGCTCCCCAGCAGGCAGAAGTATGCAAAGCATGCATCTCAATTAGTCAGCAACCAGGTGTGGAAAGTC
CCCAGGCTCCCCAGCAGGCAGAAGTATGCAAAGCATGCATCTCAATTAGTCAGCAACCATAGTCCCGCCC
CTAACTCCGCCCATCCCGCCCCTAACTCCGCCCAGTTCCGCCCATTCTCCGCCCCATGGCTGACTAATTT
TTTTTATTTATGCAGAGGCCGAGGCCGCCTCTGCCTCTGAGCTATTCCAGAAGTAGTGAGGAGGCTTTTT
TGGAGGCCTAGGCTTTTGCAAAAAGCTCCCGGGAGCTTGTATATCCATTTTCGGATCTGATCAAGAGACA
GGATGAGGATCGTTTCGCATGATTGAACAAGATGGATTGCACGCAGGTTCTCCGGCCGCTTGGGTGGAGA
GGCTATTCGGCTATGACTGGGCACAACAGACAATCGGCTGCTCTGATGCCGCCGTGTTCCGGCTGTCAGC
GCAGGGGCGCCCGGTTCTTTTTGTCAAGACCGACCTGTCCGGTGCCCTGAATGAACTGCAGGACGAGGCA
GCGCGGCTATCGTGGCTGGCCACGACGGGCGTTCCTTGCGCAGCTGTGCTCGACGTTGTCACTGAAGCGG
GAAGGGACTGGCTGCTATTGGGCGAAGTGCCGGGGCAGGATCTCCTGTCATCTCACCTTGCTCCTGCCGA
GAAAGTATCCATCATGGCTGATGCAATGCGGCGGCTGCATACGCTTGATCCGGCTACCTGCCCATTCGAC
CACCAAGCGAAACATCGCATCGAGCGAGCACGTACTCGGATGGAAGCCGGTCTTGTCGATCAGGATGATC
TGGACGAAGAGCATCAGGGGCTCGCGCCAGCCGAACTGTTCGCCAGGCTCAAGGCGCGCATGCCCGACGG
CGAGGATCTCGTCGTGACCCATGGCGATGCCTGCTTGCCGAATATCATGGTGGAAAATGGCCGCTTTTCT
GGATTCATCGACTGTGGCCGGCTGGGTGTGGCGGACCGCTATCAGGACATAGCGTTGGCTACCCGTGATA
TTGCTGAAGAGCTTGGCGGCGAATGGGCTGACCGCTTCCTCGTGCTTTACGGTATCGCCGCTCCCGATTC
GCAGCGCATCGCCTTCTATCGCCTTCTTGACGAGTTCTTCTGAGCGGGACTCTGGGGTTCGCGAAATGAC
CGACCAAGCGACGCCCAACCTGCCATCACGAGATTTCGATTCCACCGCCGCCTTCTATGAAAGGTTGGGC
TTCGGAATCGTTTTCCGGGACGCCGGCTGGATGATCCTCCAGCGCGGGGATCTCATGCTGGAGTTCTTCG
CCCACCCCAACTTGTTTATTGCAGCTTATAATGGTTACAAATAAAGCAATAGCATCACAAATTTCACAAA
TAAAGCATTTTTTTCACTGCATTCTAGTTGTGGTTTGTCCAAACTCATCAATGTATCTTATCATGTCTGT
ATACCGTCGACCTCTAGCTAGAGCTTGGCGTAATCATGGTCATAGCTGTTTCCTGTGTGAAATTGTTATC
CGCTCACAATTCCACACAACATACGAGCCGGAAGCATAAAGTGTAAAGCCTGGGGTGCCTAATGAGTGAG
CTAACTCACATTAATTGCGTTGCGCTCACTGCCCGCTTTCCAGTCGGGAAACCTGTCGTGCCAGCTGCAT
TAATGAATCGGCCAACGCGCGGGGAGAGGCGGTTTGCGTATTGGGCGCTCTTCCGCTTCCTCGCTCACTG
ACTCGCTGCGCTCGGTCGTTCGGCTGCGGCGAGCGGTATCAGCTCACTCAAAGGCGGTAATACGGTTATC
CACAGAATCAGGGGATAACGCAGGAAAGAACATGTGAGCAAAAGGCCAGCAAAAGGCCAGGAACCGTAAA
AAGGCCGCGTTGCTGGCGTTTTTCCATAGGCTCCGCCCCCCTGACGAGCATCACAAAAATCGACGCTCAA
GTCAGAGGTGGCGAAACCCGACAGGACTATAAAGATACCAGGCGTTTCCCCCTGGAAGCTCCCTCGTGCG
CTCTCCTGTTCCGACCCTGCCGCTTACCGGATACCTGTCCGCCTTTCTCCCTTCGGGAAGCGTGGCGCTT
TCTCATAGCTCACGCTGTAGGTATCTCAGTTCGGTGTAGGTCGTTCGCTCCAAGCTGGGCTGTGTGCACG
AACCCCCCGTTCAGCCCGACCGCTGCGCCTTATCCGGTAACTATCGTCTTGAGTCCAACCCGGTAAGACA
CGACTTATCGCCACTGGCAGCAGCCACTGGTAACAGGATTAGCAGAGCGAGGTATGTAGGCGGTGCTACA
GAGTTCTTGAAGTGGTGGCCTAACTACGGCTACACTAGAAGAACAGTATTTGGTATCTGCGCTCTGCTGA
AGCCAGTTACCTTCGGAAAAAGAGTTGGTAGCTCTTGATCCGGCAAACAAACCACCGCTGGTAGCGGTGG
TTTTTTTGTTTGCAAGCAGCAGATTACGCGCAGAAAAAAAGGATCTCAAGAAGATCCTTTGATCTTTTCT
ACGGGGTCTGACGCTCAGTGGAACGAAAACTCACGTTAAGGGATTTTGGTCATGAGATTATCAAAAAGGA
TCTTCACCTAGATCCTTTTAAATTAAAAATGAAGTTTTAAATCAATCTAAAGTATATATGAGTAAACTTG
GTCTGACAGTTACCAATGCTTAATCAGTGAGGCACCTATCTCAGCGATCTGTCTATTTCGTTCATCCATA
GTTGCCTGACTCCCCGTCGTGTAGATAACTACGATACGGGAGGGCTTACCATCTGGCCCCAGTGCTGCAA
TGATACCGCGAGACCCACGCTCACCGGCTCCAGATTTATCAGCAATAAACCAGCCAGCCGGAAGGGCCGA
GCGCAGAAGTGGTCCTGCAACTTTATCCGCCTCCATCCAGTCTATTAATTGTTGCCGGGAAGCTAGAGTA
AGTAGTTCGCCAGTTAATAGTTTGCGCAACGTTGTTGCCATTGCTACAGGCATCGTGGTGTCACGCTCGT
CGTTTGGTATGGCTTCATTCAGCTCCGGTTCCCAACGATCAAGGCGAGTTACATGATCCCCCATGTTGTG
CAAAAAAGCGGTTAGCTCCTTCGGTCCTCCGATCGTTGTCAGAAGTAAGTTGGCCGCAGTGTTATCACTC
ATGGTTATGGCAGCACTGCATAATTCTCTTACTGTCATGCCATCCGTAAGATGCTTTTCTGTGACTGGTG
AGTACTCAACCAAGTCATTCTGAGAATAGTGTATGCGGCGACCGAGTTGCTCTTGCCCGGCGTCAATACG
GGATAATACCGCGCCACATAGCAGAACTTTAAAAGTGCTCATCATTGGAAAACGTTCTTCGGGGCGAAAA
CTCTCAAGGATCTTACCGCTGTTGAGATCCAGTTCGATGTAACCCACTCGTGCACCCAACTGATCTTCAG
CATCTTTTACTTTCACCAGCGTTTCTGGGTGAGCAAAAACAGGAAGGCAAAATGCCGCAAAAAAGGGAAT
AAGGGCGACACGGAAATGTTGAATACTCATACTCTTCCTTTTTCAATATTATTGAAGCATTTATCAGGGT
TATTGTCTCATGAGCGGATACATATTTGAATGTATTTAGAAAAATAAACAAATAGGGGTTCCGCGCACAT
TTCCCCGAAAAGTGCCACCTGACGTC
Features (pLannotate 1.2.2; 19 found; start..end, strand, type, name):
     28..80      -  misc_feature   bom (fragment): basis of mobility region from pBR322
    235..614     +  enhancer       CMV enhancer: human cytomegalovirus immediate early enhancer
    615..818     +  promoter       CMV promoter: human cytomegalovirus (CMV) immediate early promoter
    936..1001    +  CDS            3xFLAG: three tandem FLAG® epitope tags, followed by an enterokinase cleavage site
   1083..3629    +  CDS            AGO2: AGO2_HUMAN - Also known as EIF2C2. Experimental evidence at protein level: Swiss-Prot protein existence level 1. Required for RNA-mediated gene silencing (RNAi) by the RNA- induced silencing complex (RISC). The 'minimal RISC' appears to include AGO2 bound to a short guide RNA such as a microRNA (miRNA) or short interfering RNA (siRNA). These guide RNAs direct RISC to complementary mRNAs that are targets for RISC-mediated gene silencing. The precise mechanism of gene silencing depends on the degree of complementarity between the miRNA or siRNA and its target. Binding of RISC to a perfectly comp
   3728..3776    +  polyA_signal   HSV TK poly(A) signal: herpes simplex virus thymidine kinase polyadenylation signal (Cole and Stacy, 1985)
   3867..3883    -  polyA_signal   bGH poly(A) signal (fragment): bovine growth hormone polyadenylation signal
   3978..4406    +  rep_origin     f1 ori (sequence partly withheld): f1 bacteriophage origin of replication; arrow indicates direction of (+) strand synthesis
   4420..4749    +  promoter       SV40 promoter: SV40 enhancer and early promoter
   4816..5607    +  CDS            neo: KKA2_KLEPN - Also known as kan, nptII. Experimental evidence at protein level: Swiss-Prot protein existence level 1. Resistance to kanamycin, neomycin, paromomycin, ribostamycin, butirosin and gentamicin B. From Klebsiella pneumoniae.
   5633..5791    +  CDS            ble (fragment): BLE_KLEPN - Experimental evidence at protein level: Swiss-Prot protein existence level 1. Binding protein with a strong affinity to the bleomycin family of antibiotics. Binds to CL990; an antimitotic-antibiotic compound. From Klebsiella pneumoniae.
   5786..5907    +  polyA_signal   SV40 poly(A) signal: SV40 polyadenylation signal
   5980..5996    -  protein_bind   lac operator: The lac repressor binds to the lac operator to inhibit transcription in E. coli. This inhibition can be relieved by adding lactose or isopropyl-β-D-thiogalactopyranoside (IPTG). lac repressor encoded by lacI
   6004..6034    -  promoter       lac promoter: promoter for the E. coli lac operon
   6049..6070    -  protein_bind   CAP binding site: CAP binding activates transcription in the presence of cAMP. E. coli catabolite activator protein
   6083..6175    -  CDS            lacI (fragment): lac repressor; lacI; The lac repressor binds to the lac operator to inhibit transcription in E. coli. This inhibition can be relieved by adding lactose or isopropyl-β-D-thiogalactopyranoside (IPTG).
   6358..6946    -  rep_origin     ori: high-copy-number ColE1/pMB1/pBR322/pUC origin of replication
   7117..7977    -  CDS            AmpR: β-lactamase; bla; confers resistance to ampicillin, carbenicillin, and related antibiotics
   7978..8082    -  promoter       AmpR promoter: bla
