[The description below was written by a language model from this plasmid's Addgene catalogue record and pLannotate feature annotations shown in this document.]
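Description:
pcDNA3-FLAG3-drAgo2DY-EF is a mammalian expression plasmid built on the pcDNA3 backbone for producing a mutant form of zebrafish (Danio rerio) Argonaute2 in cultured mammalian cells. It is propagated in E. coli through a high-copy ColE1/pUC-type origin and selected with ampicillin via the bla gene and its native promoter. The backbone also carries an f1 phage origin and an SV40 early promoter driving the neomycin phosphotransferase gene with an SV40 polyadenylation signal, a cassette that allows G418 selection of stably transfected mammalian cells. Short fragments of lac regulatory elements, lacI, ble and the pBR322 bom region are backbone remnants with no evident role.

The payload, inserted by Gibson cloning, is transcribed from the human CMV immediate-early enhancer and promoter. It consists of an N-terminal 3xFLAG epitope tag followed by the ago2 coding sequence. The automated annotation labels this open reading frame by similarity to human AGO2, but the catalogue record identifies it as the zebrafish orthologue. The protein carries two active-site substitutions, D651E and Y680F. An HSV TK polyadenylation signal is annotated downstream of the coding sequence, and only a small, reverse-oriented fragment of the bGH polyadenylation signal is detected.

Argonaute2 is the guide-RNA-bound core of the RNA-induced silencing complex and can slice targets that pair extensively with the guide. The associated study concerns the severely impaired cleavage activity of fish Ago2, so this construct fits experiments testing how these two active-site residues affect slicing, although the record does not state the expected effect of the mutations. The FLAG tag allows detection and immunopurification of the expressed protein.
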