Addgene plasmid #221733: pcDNA3-FLAG3-drAgo2DY-EF
Purpose: Expression of zebrafish Ago2 with D651E and Y680F mutations and N-terminal 3xFLAG tag in mammalian cells.
Depositing lab: David Bartel. Depositing organization: Whitehead Institute for Biomedical Research. Publication: A Seed Mismatch Enhances Argonaute2-Catalyzed Cleavage and Partially Rescues Severely Impaired Cleavage Found in Fish. Chen GR, Sive H, Bartel DP. Mol Cell. 2017 Dec 21;68(6):1095-1107.e5. doi: 10.1016/j.molcel.2017.11.032. PubMed 29272705.
Backbone
  Vector backbone: pcDNA3
  Vector type: Mammalian Expression
Growth in bacteria
  Bacterial resistance: Ampicillin, 100 μg/mL
  Growth temperature: 37°C
  Growth strain: DH5alpha
  Copy number: High Copy
Gene/Insert
  Gene/Insert name: drAgo2DY-EF
  Species: D. rerio (zebrafish)
  Mutation: D651E and Y680F in active site
  Entrez Gene: ago2
  Promoter: CMV
  Tag / fusion protein: 3xFLAG (N terminal on insert)
  Cloning method: Gibson Cloning
  Sequencing primers: 5′ CMV-F; 3′ BGH-rev
Terms and licenses: Academic/Nonprofit Terms; Industry Terms: Not Available to Industry
How to cite: pcDNA3-FLAG3-drAgo2DY-EF was a gift from David Bartel (Addgene plasmid # 221733 ; http://n2t.net/addgene:221733 ; RRID:Addgene_221733)
